Addgene plasmid #17344: pHA-4EHP
Depositing lab: Dong-Er Zhang. Depositing organization: Scripps California (The Scripps Research Institute). Publication: ISG15 modification of the eIF4E cognate 4EHP enhances cap structure-binding activity of 4EHP. Okumura F, Zou W, Zhang DE. Genes Dev. 2007 Feb 1. 21(3):255-60. 10.1101/gad.1521607 PubMed 17289916.
Backbone
  Vector backbone: pcDNA3-HA
  Backbone size w/o insert (bp): 5400
  Vector type: Mammalian Expression
Growth in bacteria
  Bacterial resistance: Ampicillin, 100 μg/mL
  Growth temperature: 37°C
  Growth strain: DH5alpha
  Copy number: High Copy
Gene/Insert
  Gene/Insert name: 4EHP
  Species: H. sapiens (human)
  Insert size (bp): 750
  GenBank ID: NM_004846
  Entrez Gene: EIF4E2 (a.k.a. 4E-LP, 4EHP, EIF4EL3, IF4e, h4EHP)
  Tag / fusion protein: HA (N terminal on backbone)
  Cloning method: Restriction Enzyme; 5′ cloning site KpnI (not destroyed); 3′ cloning site XhoI (not destroyed)
  Sequencing primers: 5′ CMV-F
Terms and licenses: Academic/Nonprofit Terms; Industry Terms: Not Available to Industry
How to cite: pHA-4EHP was a gift from Dong-Er Zhang (Addgene plasmid # 17344 ; http://n2t.net/addgene:17344 ; RRID:Addgene_17344)
