[The description below was written by a language model from this plasmid's Addgene catalogue record.]
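Description:
pHA-4EHP is a mammalian expression plasmid built on pcDNA3-HA, a roughly 5.4 kb derivative of pcDNA3 that supplies an HA epitope tag upstream of the cloning site. It is maintained in E. coli as a high-copy plasmid under ampicillin selection. The record does not list the promoter or any mammalian selection marker. However, the pcDNA3 lineage and the use of a CMV forward primer for sequencing are consistent with expression from the CMV immediate-early promoter, as is standard for this vector family.

The insert is the human 4EHP coding sequence (gene symbol EIF4E2, also called 4E-LP or EIF4EL3), about 750 bp. It was cloned between KpnI and XhoI sites, both of which remain intact, so the insert can be excised or transferred to another vector. The open reading frame is fused to the backbone-encoded HA tag, giving a protein with an N-terminal HA epitope. This allows detection by immunoblotting or recovery by immunoprecipitation with anti-HA antibodies without a 4EHP-specific reagent.

4EHP is a homologue of the cap-binding translation initiation factor eIF4E. The associated publication reports that modification of 4EHP by the ubiquitin-like protein ISG15 enhances its binding to the mRNA cap structure. The plasmid is therefore suited to transient expression of tagged 4EHP in cultured mammalian cells, for example to examine its ISG15 conjugation, cap-binding activity or interaction partners. No feature table was provided, so details of the remaining backbone elements cannot be confirmed from the record.
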