>Addgene plasmid #17344 | pHA-4EHP | addgene partial sequence | sequence record 23284 | CMV-F 5'-CGCAAATGGGCGGTAGGCGTG-3'
CTGGCTACTAGAGACCCACTGCTTACTGGCTTATCGAAATTAATACGACTCACTATAGGGAGACCCAAGC
TGGAGACCATGTACCCATACGACGTCCCAGACTACGCTGGAAGCTTGGTACCGATGAACAACAAGTTCGA
CGCTTTGAAAGATGATGACAGTGGGGACCATGATCAGAATGAAGAAAACAGCACACAGAAAGATGGTGAG
AAGGAAAAAACGGAACGAGACAAGAATCAGAGCAGTAGCAAGAGAAAGGCTGTTGTCCCTGGACCGGCAG
AGCATCCCCTGCAGTACAACTACACTTTTTGGTACTCCAGGAGAACCCCCGGCCGTCCCACGAGCTCACA
GAGCTATGAACAGAATATCAAACAGATTGGCACCTTTGCCTCTGTGGAGCAGTTCTGGAGGTTTTATAGC
CACATGGTACGTCCTGGGGACCTGACAGGCCACAGTGACTTCCATCTCTTCAAAGAAGGAATTAAACCCA
TGTGGGAGGATGATGCAAATAAAAATGGTGGCAAGTGGATTATTCGGCTGCGGAAGGGCTTGGCCTCCCG
TTGCTGGGAGAATCTCATTTTGGCCATGCTGGGGGAACAGTTCATGGTTGGGGGAGGAGATCTGTGGGGC
TGTGGTGTCTGTCCGCTTT
